Addgene plasmid #204783: SARS-CoV-2 Mpro protease (P132H mutant - clinical mutant); aliases: 3CLpro, 3C-like
Purpose: Bacterial expression of Sars Cov 2 MPRO P132H mutant
Depositing lab: ASAP Discovery & Frank von Delft. Depositing organization: University of Oxford.
Backbone
  Vector backbone: pET28-LIC
  Vector type: Bacterial Expression
Growth in bacteria
  Bacterial resistance: Kanamycin, 50 μg/mL
  Growth temperature: 37°C
  Growth strain: DH5alpha
  Copy number: Unknown
Gene/Insert
  Gene/Insert name: Sars Cov 2 MPRO
  Species: Sars Cov 2
  Mutation: P132H
  Entrez Gene: ORF1ab (a.k.a. GU280_gp01)
  Cloning method: Ligation Independent Cloning
How to cite: SARS-CoV-2 Mpro protease (P132H mutant - clinical mutant); aliases: 3CLpro, 3C-like was a gift from ASAP Discovery & Frank von Delft (Addgene plasmid # 204783 ; http://n2t.net/addgene:204783 ; RRID:Addgene_204783)
