[The description below was written by a language model from this plasmid's Addgene catalogue record and pLannotate feature annotations shown in this document.]
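Description:
SARS-CoV-2 Mpro protease (P132H mutant) is a 6,251 nt bacterial expression plasmid built on the pET28-LIC backbone, into which the coding sequence for the SARS-CoV-2 main protease (Mpro, also called 3CLpro or 3C-like protease) was inserted by ligation-independent cloning. The plasmid replicates in E. coli from a ColE1/pBR322-type origin accompanied by the bom region and the rop gene, which moderates copy number, and it is selected with kanamycin through an aph(3')-Ia resistance gene. An f1 origin is also present, along with remnants of the tetracycline resistance gene that are typical leftovers of pBR322-derived pET backbones and are not functional markers.

Expression follows the standard pET arrangement. A T7 promoter with an adjacent lac operator, followed by the T7 gene 10 ribosome binding site, drives the open reading frame, and a T7 terminator closes the transcription unit. The plasmid-borne lacI gene supplies repressor, so transcription stays off until induced with IPTG in a host that provides T7 RNA polymerase. The reading frame begins with an N-terminal polyhistidine tag for affinity purification. A short match to a TEV-containing composite tag follows, suggesting a TEV protease cleavage site for tag removal. Next comes a segment of roughly 980 nt matching the SARS-CoV-2 replicase polyprotein 1a (ORF1ab). The functional text attached to that automated annotation refers to another polyprotein product, but the catalogue identifies the insert as Mpro. The insert carries the P132H substitution, described in the record as a clinical mutant. The construct is intended for producing recombinant mutant protease in bacteria; the record does not state further applications.
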