Features (pLannotate 1.2.2; 19 found; start..end, strand, type, name):
      8..287     -  CDS            TcR (fragment): tetracycline efflux protein; tet; confers resistance to tetracycline
    309..327     +  promoter       T7 promoter: promoter for bacteriophage T7 RNA polymerase
    328..352     +  protein_bind   lac operator: The lac repressor binds to the lac operator to inhibit transcription in E. coli. This inhibition can be relieved by adding lactose or isopropyl-β-D-thiogalactopyranoside (IPTG). lac repressor encoded by lacI
    367..389     +  RBS            RBS: efficient ribosome binding site from bacteriophage T7 gene 10 (Olins and Rangwala, 1989)
    402..420     +  CDS            7xHis (fragment): 6xHis affinity tag
    449..469     +  CDS            capTEV™ (fragment): composite tag for in vivo biotinylation, TEV protease cleavage, and 6xHis tagging
    477..1460    +  CDS            R1A_SARS2 (fragment) (sequence partly withheld): Experimental evidence at protein level: Swiss-Prot protein existence level 1. [Non-structural protein 10]: Plays a pivotal role in viral transcription by stimulating both nsp14 3'-5' exoribonuclease and nsp16 2'-O-methyltransferase activities. Therefore plays an essential role in viral mRNAs cap methylation. From Severe acute respiratory syndrome coronavirus 2 (2019-nCoV) (SARS-CoV-2).
   1508..1555    +  terminator     T7 terminator: transcription terminator for bacteriophage T7 RNA polymerase
   1592..2020    +  rep_origin     f1 ori (sequence partly withheld): f1 bacteriophage origin of replication; arrow indicates direction of (+) strand synthesis
   2073..2130    +  promoter       AmpR promoter (fragment): bla
   2139..2954    -  CDS            KanR: aminoglycoside phosphotransferase; aph(3')-Ia; confers resistance to kanamycin in bacteria or G418 (Geneticin®) in eukaryotes
   3076..3664    +  rep_origin     ori: high-copy-number ColE1/pMB1/pBR322/pUC origin of replication
   3850..3989    -  misc_feature   bom: basis of mobility region from pBR322
   4091..4282    -  CDS            rop: Rop protein, which maintains plasmids at low copy number; rop
   4299..4679    +  CDS            YPB1_ECOLX: Protein predicted: Swiss-Prot protein existence level 4. From Escherichia coli.
   4751..5042    -  CDS            TcR (fragment): tetracycline efflux protein; tet; confers resistance to tetracycline
   5057..5078    -  protein_bind   CAP binding site: CAP binding activates transcription in the presence of cAMP. E. coli catabolite activator protein
   5091..6173    -  CDS            lacI: lac repressor; lacI; The lac repressor binds to the lac operator to inhibit transcription in E. coli. This inhibition can be relieved by adding lactose or isopropyl-β-D-thiogalactopyranoside (IPTG).
   6174..6251    -  promoter       lacI promoter: lacI
>Addgene plasmid #204783 | SARS-CoV-2 Mpro protease (P132H mutant - clinical mutant); aliases: 3CLpro, 3C-like | addgene full sequence | sequence record 417057 | Addgene NGS Result
CGGGATCTCGACGCTCTCCCTTATGCGACTCCTGCATTAGGAAGCAGCCCAGTAGTAGGTTGAGGCCGTT
GAGCACCGCCGCCGCAAGGAATGGTGCATGCAAGGAGATGGCGCCCAACAGTCCCCCGGCCACGGGGCCT
GCCACCATACCCACGCCGAAACAAGCGCTCATGAGCCCGAAGTGGCGAGCCCGATCTTCCCCATCGGTGA
TGTCGGCGATATAGGCGCCAGCAACCGCACCTGTGGCGCCGGTGATGCCGGCCACGATGCGTCCGGCGTA
GAGGATCGAGATCTCGATCCCGCGAAATTAATACGACTCACTATAGGGGAATTGTGAGCGGATAACAATT
CCCCTCTAGAAATAATTTTGTTTAACTTTAAGAAGGAGATATACCATGAAACATCACCATCACCATCACC
CCATGAGCGATTACGACATCCCCACTACTGAGAATCTTTATTTTCAGGGCGCCATGTCAGCCGTGCTGCA
G
[900 nt withheld, positions 492-1391]
TCAGGTGTTACTTTCCAATAACCGCGTCGGGTCACCACCACCACCACCACTGAGATCCGGCTGCTAACAA
AGCCCGAAAGGAAGCTGAGTTGGCTGCTGCCACCGCTGAGCAATAACTAGCATAACCCCTTGGGGCCTCT
AAACGGGTCTTGAGGGGTTTTTTGCTGAAAGGAGGAACTATATCCGGATTGGCGAATGGG
[124 nt withheld, positions 1592-1715]
C
[91 nt withheld, positions 1717-1807]
A
[49 nt withheld, positions 1809-1857]
CCTTTGACGTTGGAGTCCACGTTCTTT
[37 nt withheld, positions 1885-1921]
ACCCTATCTCGGTCTATTCTTTTGATTTATAAGGGATTTTGCCGATTTCGGCCTATTGGTTAAAAAATGA
GCTGATTTAACAAAAATTTAACGCGAATTTTAACAAAATATTAACGCTTACAATTTAGGTGGCACTTTTC
GGGGAAATGTGCGCGGAACCCCTATTTGTTTATTTTTCTAAATACATTCAAATATGTATCCGCTCATGAA
TTAATTCTTAGAAAAACTCATCGAGCATCAAATGAAACTGCAATTTATTCATATCAGGATTATCAATACC
ATATTTTTGAAAAAGCCGTTTCTGTAATGAAGGAGAAAACTCACCGAGGCAGTTCCATAGGATGGCAAGA
TCCTGGTATCGGTCTGCGATTCCGACTCGTCCAACATCAATACAACCTATTAATTTCCCCTCGTCAAAAA
TAAGGTTATCAAGTGAGAAATCACCATGAGTGACGACTGAATCCGGTGAGAATGGCAAAAGTTTATGCAT
TTCTTTCCAGACTTGTTCAACAGGCCAGCCATTACGCTCGTCATCAAAATCACTCGCATCAACCAAACCG
TTATTCATTCGTGATTGCGCCTGAGCGAGACGAAATACGCGATCGCTGTTAAAAGGACAATTACAAACAG
GAATCGAATGCAACCGGCGCAGGAACACTGCCAGCGCATCAACAATATTTTCACCTGAATCAGGATATTC
TTCTAATACCTGGAATGCTGTTTTCCCGGGGATCGCAGTGGTGAGTAACCATGCATCATCAGGAGTACGG
ATAAAATGCTTGATGGTCGGAAGAGGCATAAATTCCGTCAGCCAGTTTAGTCTGACCATCTCATCTGTAA
CATCATTGGCAACGCTACCTTTGCCATGTTTCAGAAACAACTCTGGCGCATCGGGCTTCCCATACAATCG
ATAGATTGTCGCACCTGATTGCCCGACATTATCGCGAGCCCATTTATACCCATATAAATCAGCATCCATG
TTGGAATTTAATCGCGGCCTAGAGCAAGACGTTTCCCGTTGAATATGGCTCATAACACCCCTTGTATTAC
TGTTTATGTAAGCAGACAGTTTTATTGTTCATGACCAAAATCCCTTAACGTGAGTTTTCGTTCCACTGAG
CGTCAGACCCCGTAGAAAAGATCAAAGGATCTTCTTGAGATCCTTTTTTTCTGCGCGTAATCTGCTGCTT
GCAAACAAAAAAACCACCGCTACCAGCGGTGGTTTGTTTGCCGGATCAAGAGCTACCAACTCTTTTTCCG
AAGGTAACTGGCTTCAGCAGAGCGCAGATACCAAATACTGTCCTTCTAGTGTAGCCGTAGTTAGGCCACC
ACTTCAAGAACTCTGTAGCACCGCCTACATACCTCGCTCTGCTAATCCTGTTACCAGTGGCTGCTGCCAG
TGGCGATAAGTCGTGTCTTACCGGGTTGGACTCAAGACGATAGTTACCGGATAAGGCGCAGCGGTCGGGC
TGAACGGGGGGTTCGTGCACACAGCCCAGCTTGGAGCGAACGACCTACACCGAACTGAGATACCTACAGC
GTGAGCTATGAGAAAGCGCCACGCTTCCCGAAGGGAGAAAGGCGGACAGGTATCCGGTAAGCGGCAGGGT
CGGAACAGGAGAGCGCACGAGGGAGCTTCCAGGGGGAAACGCCTGGTATCTTTATAGTCCTGTCGGGTTT
CGCCACCTCTGACTTGAGCGTCGATTTTTGTGATGCTCGTCAGGGGGGCGGAGCCTATGGAAAAACGCCA
GCAACGCGGCCTTTTTACGGTTCCTGGCCTTTTGCTGGCCTTTTGCTCACATGTTCTTTCCTGCGTTATC
CCCTGATTCTGTGGATAACCGTATTACCGCCTTTGAGTGAGCTGATACCGCTCGCCGCAGCCGAACGACC
GAGCGCAGCGAGTCAGTGAGCGAGGAAGCGGAAGAGCGCCTGATGCGGTATTTTCTCCTTACGCATCTGT
GCGGTATTTCACACCGCAATGGTGCACTCTCAGTACAATCTGCTCTGATGCCGCATAGTTAAGCCAGTAT
ACACTCCGCTATCGCTACGTGACTGGGTCATGGCTGCGCCCCGACACCCGCCAACACCCGCTGACGCGCC
CTGACGGGCTTGTCTGCTCCCGGCATCCGCTTACAGACAAGCTGTGACCGTCTCCGGGAGCTGCATGTGT
CAGAGGTTTTCACCGTCATCACCGAAACGCGCGAGGCAGCTGCGGTAAAGCTCATCAGCGTGGTCGTGAA
GCGATTCACAGATGTCTGCCTGTTCATCCGCGTCCAGCTCGTTGAGTTTCTCCAGAAGCGTTAATGTCTG
GCTTCTGATAAAGCGGGCCATGTTAAGGGCGGTTTTTTCCTGTTTGGTCACTGATGCCTCCGTGTAAGGG
GGATTTCTGTTCATGGGGGTAATGATACCGATGAAACGAGAGAGGATGCTCACGATACGGGTTACTGATG
ATGAACATGCCCGGTTACTGGAACGTTGTGAGGGTAAACAACTGGCGGTATGGATGCGGCGGGACCAGAG
AAAAATCACTCAGGGTCAATGCCAGCGCTTCGTTAATACAGATGTAGGTGTTCCACAGGGTAGCCAGCAG
CATCCTGCGATGCAGATCCGGAACATAATGGTGCAGGGCGCTGACTTCCGCGTTTCCAGACTTTACGAAA
CACGGAAACCGAAGACCATTCATGTTGTTGCTCAGGTCGCAGACGTTTTGCAGCAGCAGTCGCTTCACGT
TCGCTCGCGTATCGGTGATTCATTCTGCTAACCAGTAAGGCAACCCCGCCAGCCTAGCCGGGTCCTCAAC
GACAGGAGCACGATCATGCGCACCCGTGGGGCCGCCATGCCGGCGATAATGGCCTGCTTCTCGCCGAAAC
GTTTGGTGGCGGGACCAGTGACGAAGGCTTGAGCGAGGGCGTGCAAGATTCCGAATACCGCAAGCGACAG
GCCGATCATCGTCGCGCTCCAGCGAAAGCGGTCCTCGCCGAAAATGACCCAGAGCGCTGCCGGCACCTGT
CCTACGAGTTGCATGATAAAGAAGACAGTCATAAGTGCGGCGACGATAGTCATGCCCCGCGCCCACCGGA
AGGAGCTGACTGGGTTGAAGGCTCTCAAGGGCATCGGTCGAGATCCCGGTGCCTAATGAGTGAGCTAACT
TACATTAATTGCGTTGCGCTCACTGCCCGCTTTCCAGTCGGGAAACCTGTCGTGCCAGCTGCATTAATGA
ATCGGCCAACGCGCGGGGAGAGGCGGTTTGCGTATTGGGCGCCAGGGTGGTTTTTCTTTTCACCAGTGAG
ACGGGCAACAGCTGATTGCCCTTCACCGCCTGGCCCTGAGAGAGTTGCAGCAAGCGGTCCACGCTGGTTT
GCCCCAGCAGGCGAAAATCCTGTTTGATGGTGGTTAACGGCGGGATATAACATGAGCTGTCTTCGGTATC
GTCGTATCCCACTACCGAGATATCCGCACCAACGCGCAGCCCGGACTCGGTAATGGCGCGCATTGCGCCC
AGCGCCATCTGATCGTTGGCAACCAGCATCGCAGTGGGAACGATGCCCTCATTCAGCATTTGCATGGTTT
GTTGAAAACCGGACATGGCACTCCAGTCGCCTTCCCGTTCCGCTATCGGCTGAATTTGATTGCGAGTGAG
ATATTTATGCCAGCCAGCCAGACGCAGACGCGCCGAGACAGAACTTAATGGGCCCGCTAACAGCGCGATT
TGCTGGTGACCCAATGCGACCAGATGCTCCACGCCCAGTCGCGTACCGTCTTCATGGGAGAAAATAATAC
TGTTGATGGGTGTCTGGTCAGAGACATCAAGAAATAACGCCGGAACATTAGTGCAGGCAGCTTCCACAGC
AATGGCATCCTGGTCATCCAGCGGATAGTTAATGATCAGCCCACTGACGCGTTGCGCGAGAAGATTGTGC
ACCGCCGCTTTACAGGCTTCGACGCCGCTTCGTTCTACCATCGACACCACCACGCTGGCACCCAGTTGAT
CGGCGCGAGATTTAATCGCCGCGACAATTTGCGACGGCGCGTGCAGGGCCAGACTGGAGGTGGCAACGCC
AATCAGCAACGACTGTTTGCCCGCCAGTTGTTGTGCCACGCGGTTGGGAATGTAATTCAGCTCCGCCATC
GCCGCTTCCACTTTTTCCCGCGTTTTCGCAGAAACGTGGCTGGCCTGGTTCACCACGCGGGAAACGGTCT
GATAAGAGACACCGGCATACTCTGCGACATCGTATAACGTTACTGGTTTCACATTCACCACCCTGAATTG
ACTCTCTTCCGGGCGCTATCATGCCATACCGCGAAAGGTTTTGCGCCATTCGATGGTGTC
